>Addgene plasmid #37822 | pPROBE-TT | addgene partial sequence | sequence record 49619 | GFP-R 5'-CCATCTAATTCAACAAGAATTGGGACAAC-3'
CTTCTCCTTTACTCATATGTTTTTCCTCCTTATAAAGTTAATCTTTAGTTAGTTAGGGAATAAGCCGAAT
TCGAGCTCGGTACCCGGGGATCCTCTAGAGTCGACCTGCAGGCATGCAAGCTTCCGATCCCCAATTCCTG
GCAGTTTATGGCGGGCGTCCTGCCCGCCACCCTCCGGGCCGTTGCTTCGCAACGTTCAAATCCGCTCCCG
GCGGATTTGTCCTACTCAGGAGAGCGTTCACCGACAAACAACAGATAAAACGAAAGGCCCAGTCTTTCGA
CTGAGCCTTTCGTTTTATTTGATGCCTGGGGAATTAATTCCTGGCAGTTTATGGCGGGCGTCCTGCCCGC
CACCCTCCGGGCCGTTGCTTCGCAACGTTCAAATCCGCTCCCGGCGGATTTGTCCTACTCAGGAGAGCGT
TCACCGACAAACAACAGATAAAACGAAAGGCCCAGTCTTTCGACTGAGCCTTTCGTTTTATTTGATGCCT
GGGGAATTAATTCCTGGCAGTTTATGGCGGGCGTCCTGCCCGCCACCCTCCGGGCCGTTGCTTCGCAACG
TTCAAATCCGCTCCCGGCGGATTTGTCCTACTCAGGAGAGCGTTCACCGACAAACAACAGATAAAAACGA
AAGGCCCAGTCTTTCGACTGAGCCTTTCGTTTTA
