[The description below was written by a language model from this plasmid's Addgene catalogue record.]
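Description:
pPROBE-TT is a broad-host-range promoter-probe vector built on the pBBR1 backbone, a replicon known for being maintained in a wide variety of Gram-negative bacteria as well as in Escherichia coli. The plasmid is selected with tetracycline, and the record lists its copy number as unknown. It belongs to a series of improved gfp and inaZ promoter-probe vectors designed for use across diverse bacterial hosts.

The payload is a promoterless gfp reporter gene. Because the reporter lacks its own promoter, green fluorescence is expected only when a DNA fragment with promoter activity is cloned upstream. A multiple cloning site is provided for this purpose, and the depositor notes that this version retains a PstI site, with the full list of usable restriction sites given in a separate table. The record does not state which GFP variant is used. It also does not describe any flanking transcriptional terminators, the ribosome binding site, or mobilization functions, and no feature table is available to confirm these details.

Constructs of this kind are typically used to make transcriptional fusions. Candidate regulatory regions are inserted ahead of gfp, the plasmid is introduced into the bacterium of interest, and fluorescence is measured as a readout of promoter strength or of induction under particular conditions. They can also be used to screen libraries of genomic fragments for active promoters. The pBBR1 replicon and tetracycline selection suit such experiments in non-E. coli species, including plant-associated and environmental bacteria. The record limits distribution to academic and nonprofit users.
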