Addgene plasmid #37822: pPROBE-TT
Depositing lab: Steven Lindow. Depositing organization: University of California, Berkeley. Publication: Improved gfp and inaZ broad-host-range promoter-probe vectors. Miller WG, Leveau JH, Lindow SE. Mol Plant Microbe Interact. 2000 Nov;13(11):1243-50. 10.1094/MPMI.2000.13.11.1243 PubMed 11059491.
Backbone
  Vector backbone: pBBR1
Growth in bacteria
  Bacterial resistance: Tetracycline, 10 μg/mL
  Growth temperature: 37°C
  Growth strain: DH5alpha
  Copy number: Unknown
Gene/Insert
  Gene/Insert name: Promotorless gfp reporter gene
  Species: bacteria
Terms and licenses: Academic/Nonprofit Terms; Industry Terms: Not Available to Industry
Depositor comments: Please refer to the attached table for a complete list of restriction sites in the MCS. This plasmid has the PstI site.
How to cite: pPROBE-TT was a gift from Steven Lindow (Addgene plasmid # 37822 ; http://n2t.net/addgene:37822 ; RRID:Addgene_37822)
